Addgene plasmid #55419: mCerulean3-Fibrillarin-7
Purpose: Localization: Nucleoli, Excitation: 433, Emission: 475
Depositing lab: Michael Davidson. Depositing organization: Florida State University, Tallahassee. Publication: An improved cerulean fluorescent protein with enhanced brightness and reduced reversible photoswitching. Markwardt ML, Kremers GJ, Kraft CA, Ray K, Cranfill PJ, Wilson KA, Day RN, Wachter RM, Davidson MW, Rizzo MA. PLoS One. 2011 . 6(3):e17896. 10.1371/journal.pone.0017896 PubMed 21479270.
Backbone
  Vector backbone: mCerulean3
  Backbone size w/o insert (bp): 4750
  Vector type: Mammalian Expression
  Selectable markers: Neomycin (select with G418)
Growth in bacteria
  Bacterial resistance: Kanamycin, 50 μg/mL
  Growth temperature: 37°C
  Growth strain: DH5alpha
  Copy number: High Copy
Gene/Insert
  Gene/Insert name: Fibrillarin (alt name: NM_001436.3)
  Species: H. sapiens (human)
  Mutation: R36Q, S66F
  Entrez Gene: FBL (a.k.a. FIB, FLRN, Nop1, RNU3IP1)
  Promoter: CMV
  Tag / fusion protein: mCerulean3 (N terminal on backbone)
  Cloning method: Unknown
  Sequencing primers: 5′ CMV-F; 3′ SV40pA-R
Terms and licenses: Academic/Nonprofit Terms; Industry Terms: Not Available to Industry
Depositor comments: . Excitation = 433; Emission = 475
How to cite: mCerulean3-Fibrillarin-7 was a gift from Michael Davidson (Addgene plasmid # 55419 ; http://n2t.net/addgene:55419 ; RRID:Addgene_55419)
