[The description below was written by a language model from this plasmid's Addgene catalogue record and pLannotate feature annotations shown in this document.]
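Description:
mCerulean3-Fibrillarin-7 is a mammalian expression plasmid that produces human fibrillarin (FBL) fused to the cyan fluorescent protein mCerulean3, intended as a marker for nucleoli in fluorescence imaging. It is built on an mCerulean3 backbone of the C1-type layout. The CMV immediate-early enhancer and promoter drive the mCerulean3 coding sequence, which is followed by a short remnant of the multiple cloning site acting as a linker. The fibrillarin open reading frame comes next, so the fluorescent protein sits at the N terminus of the fusion. Transcripts are terminated by an SV40 polyadenylation signal. The record notes two substitutions in the fibrillarin insert, R36Q and S66F, relative to the reference sequence, but does not comment on their significance. The sequenced plasmid is 5,658 nt.

Propagation in E. coli relies on a high-copy ColE1/pUC-type origin and kanamycin selection. A single Tn5 aminoglycoside phosphotransferase gene (NeoR/KanR) serves both hosts. A bacterial bla-type promoter drives it in E. coli, and the SV40 enhancer/early promoter drives it in mammalian cells, where it allows G418 selection of stable transfectants, with an HSV TK polyadenylation signal downstream. An f1 origin is also present for single-stranded DNA production. The small annotated fragments of large T antigen, ble and bGH poly(A) appear to be partial sequence matches within backbone regions rather than functional elements.

Fibrillarin is an rRNA and protein methyltransferase involved in pre-rRNA processing, so the fusion is expected to concentrate in nucleoli. The listed spectral values are excitation at 433 nm and emission at 475 nm. mCerulean3 is a monomeric Aequorea-derived cyan variant published with improved brightness and reduced reversible photoswitching.
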