Features (pLannotate 1.2.2; 15 found; start..end, strand, type, name):
     72..275     +  promoter       CMV promoter: human cytomegalovirus (CMV) immediate early promoter
    320..1036    +  CDS            mCerulean3: mCerulean3 is a basic (constitutively fluorescent) cyan fluorescent protein published in 2011, derived from Aequorea victoria. It is reported to be a somewhat slowly-maturing monomer with very low acid sensitivity.
   1037..1056    +  misc_feature   MCS (fragment): multiple cloning site
   1058..2020    +  CDS            FBL: FBRL_HUMAN - Also known as FIB1, FLRN. Experimental evidence at protein level: Swiss-Prot protein existence level 1. S-adenosyl-L-methionine-dependent methyltransferase that has the ability to methylate both RNAs and proteins (PubMed:24352239, PubMed:30540930, PubMed:32017898). Involved in pre-rRNA processing by catalyzing the site-specific 2'-hydroxyl methylation of ribose moieties in pre-ribosomal RNA (PubMed:30540930). Site specificity is provided by a guide RNA that base pairs with the substrate (By similarity). Methylation occurs at a characteristic distance from the sequence involved in
   2046..2130    +  CDS            large T antigen (fragment): large T antigen from SV40 (simian virus 40)
   2153..2274    +  polyA_signal   SV40 poly(A) signal: SV40 polyadenylation signal
   2308..2736    -  rep_origin     f1 ori (sequence partly withheld): f1 bacteriophage origin of replication; arrow indicates direction of (+) strand synthesis
   2763..2867    +  promoter       AmpR promoter: bla
   2869..3226    +  promoter       SV40 promoter: SV40 enhancer and early promoter
   3261..4055    +  CDS            NeoR/KanR: aminoglycoside phosphotransferase from Tn5; aph(3')-II (or nptII); confers resistance to neomycin, kanamycin, and G418 (Geneticin®)
   4076..4228    +  CDS            ble (fragment): BLE_KLEPN - Experimental evidence at protein level: Swiss-Prot protein existence level 1. Binding protein with a strong affinity to the bleomycin family of antibiotics. Binds to CL990; an antimitotic-antibiotic compound. From Klebsiella pneumoniae.
   4287..4334    +  polyA_signal   HSV TK poly(A) signal: herpes simplex virus thymidine kinase polyadenylation signal (Cole and Stacy, 1985)
   4425..4441    -  polyA_signal   bGH poly(A) signal (fragment): bovine growth hormone polyadenylation signal
   4663..5251    +  rep_origin     ori: high-copy-number ColE1/pMB1/pBR322/pUC origin of replication
   5426..71      +  enhancer       CMV enhancer (across the origin): human cytomegalovirus immediate early enhancer
>Addgene plasmid #55419 | mCerulean3-Fibrillarin-7 | addgene full sequence | sequence record 489471 | Addgene NGS Result
CCCAGTACATGACCTTATGGGACTTTCCTACTTGGCAGTACATCTACGTATTAGTCATCGCTATTACCAT
GGTGATGCGGTTTTGGCAGTACATCAATGGGCGTGGATAGCGGTTTGACTCACGGGGATTTCCAAGTCTC
CACCCCATTGACGTCAATGGGAGTTTGTTTTGGCACCAAAATCAACGGGACTTTCCAAAATGTCGTAACA
ACTCCGCCCCATTGACGCAAATGGGCGGTAGGCGTGTACGGTGGGAGGTCTATATAAGCAGAGCTGGTTT
AGTGAACCGTCAGATCCGCTAGCGCTACCGGTCGCCACCATGGTGAGCAAGGGCGAGGAGCTGTTCACCG
GGGTGGTGCCCATCCTGGTCGAGCTGGACGGCGACGTAAACGGCCACAAGTTCAGCGTGTCCGGCGAGGG
CGAGGGCGATGCCACCTACGGCAAGCTGACCCTGAAGTTCATCTGCACCACCGGCAAGCTGCCCGTGCCC
TGGCCCACCCTCGTGACCACCCTGAGCTGGGGCGTGCAGTGCTTCGCCCGCTACCCCGACCACATGAAGC
AGCACGACTTCTTCAAGTCCGCCATGCCCGAAGGCTACGTCCAGGAGCGCACCATCTTCTTCAAGGACGA
CGGCAACTACAAGACCCGCGCCGAGGTGAAGTTCGAGGGCGACACCCTGGTGAACCGCATCGAGCTGAAG
GGCATCGACTTCAAGGAGGACGGCAACATCCTGGGGCACAAGCTGGAGTACAACGCCATCCACGGCAACG
TCTATATCACCGCCGACAAGCAGAAGAACGGCATCAAGGCCAACTTCGGCCTCAACTGCAACATCGAGGA
CGGCAGCGTGCAGCTCGCCGACCACTACCAGCAGAACACCCCCATCGGCGACGGCCCCGTGCTGCTGCCC
GACAACCACTACCTGAGCACCCAGTCCAAGCTGAGCAAAGACCCCAACGAGAAGCGCGATCACATGGTCC
TGCTGGAGTTCGTGACCGCCGCCGGGATCACTCTCGGCATGGACGAGCTGTACAAGTCCGGACTCAGATC
TCGAGCCATGAAGCCAGGATTCAGTCCCCGTGGGGGTGGCTTTGGCGGCCGAGGGGGCTTTGGTGACCGT
GGTGGTCGTGGAGGCCGAGGGGGCTTTGGCGGGGGCCGAGGCCAAGGCGGAGGCTTTAGAGGTCGTGGAC
GAGGAGGAGGTGGAGGCGGCGGCGGCGGTGGAGGAGGAGGAAGAGGTGGTGGAGGCTTCCATTTTGGTGG
CAACCGGGGTCGTGGTCGGGGAGGAAAAAGAGGAAACCAGTCGGGGAAGAATGTGATGGTGGAGCCGCAT
CGGCATGAGGGTGTCTTCATTTGTCGGGGAAAGGAAGATGCACTGGTCACCAAGAACCTGGTCCCTGGGG
AATCAGTTTATGGAGAGAAGAGAGTCTCGATTTCGGAAGGAGATGACAAAATTGAGTACCGAGCCTGGAA
CCCCTTCCGCTCCAAGCTTGCAGCAGCAATCCTGGGTGGTGTGGACCAGATCCACATCAAACCGGGGGCT
AAGGTTCTCTACCTCGGGGCTGCCTCGGGCACCACGGTCTCCCATGTCTCTGACATCGTTGGTCCGGATG
GTCTAGTCTATGCAGTCGAGTTCTCCCACCGCTCTGGCCGTGACCTCATTAACTTGGCCAAGAAGAGGAC
CAACATCATTCCTGTGATCGAGGATGCTCGACACCCACACAAATACCGCATGCTCATCGCAATGGTGGAT
GTGATCTTTGCTGATGTGGCCCAGCCAGACCAGACCCGGATTGTGGCCCTGAATGCCCACACCTTCCTGC
GTAATGGAGGACACTTTGTGATTTCCATTAAGGCCAACTGCATTGACTCCACAGCCTCAGCCGAGGCCGT
GTTTGCCTCCGAAGTGAAAAAGATGCAACAGGAGAACATGAAGCCGCAGGAGCAGTTGACCCTTGAGCCA
TATGAAAGAGACCATGCCGTGGTCGTGGGAGTGTACAGGCCACCCCCCAAGGTGAAGAACTGAGGATCCA
CCGGATCTAGATAACTGATCATAATCAGCCATACCACATTTGTAGAGGTTTTACTTGCTTTAAAAAACCT
CCCACACCTCCCCCTGAACCTGAAACATAAAATGAATGCAATTGTTGTTGTTAACTTGTTTATTGCAGCT
TATAATGGTTACAAATAAAGCAATAGCATCACAAATTTCACAAATAAAGCATTTTTTTCACTGCATTCTA
GTTGTGGTTTGTCCAAACTCATCAATGTATCTTAACGCGTAAATTGTAAGCGTTAATATTTTGTTAAAAT
TCGCGTTAAATTTTTGTTAAATCAGCTCATTTTTTAACCAATAGGCCGAAATCGGCAAAATCCCTTATAA
ATCAAAAGAATAGACCGAGATAGGGT
[37 nt withheld, positions 2407-2443]
AAAGAACGTGGACTCCAACGTCAAAGG
[49 nt withheld, positions 2471-2519]
T
[91 nt withheld, positions 2521-2611]
G
[124 nt withheld, positions 2613-2736]
CAGGTGGCACTTTTCGGGGAAATGTGCGCGGAACCCCTATTTGTTTATTTTTCTAAATACATTCAAATAT
GTATCCGCTCATGAGACAATAACCCTGATAAATGCTTCAATAATATTGAAAAAGGAAGAGTCCTGAGGCG
GAAAGAACCAGCTGTGGAATGTGTGTCAGTTAGGGTGTGGAAAGTCCCCAGGCTCCCCAGCAGGCAGAAG
TATGCAAAGCATGCATCTCAATTAGTCAGCAACCAGGTGTGGAAAGTCCCCAGGCTCCCCAGCAGGCAGA
AGTATGCAAAGCATGCATCTCAATTAGTCAGCAACCATAGTCCCGCCCCTAACTCCGCCCATCCCGCCCC
TAACTCCGCCCAGTTCCGCCCATTCTCCGCCCCATGGCTGACTAATTTTTTTTATTTATGCAGAGGCCGA
GGCCGCCTCGGCCTCTGAGCTATTCCAGAAGTAGTGAGGAGGCTTTTTTGGAGGCCTAGGCTTTTGCAAA
GATCGATCAAGAGACAGGATGAGGATCGTTTCGCATGATTGAACAAGATGGATTGCACGCAGGTTCTCCG
GCCGCTTGGGTGGAGAGGCTATTCGGCTATGACTGGGCACAACAGACAATCGGCTGCTCTGATGCCGCCG
TGTTCCGGCTGTCAGCGCAGGGGCGCCCGGTTCTTTTTGTCAAGACCGACCTGTCCGGTGCCCTGAATGA
ACTGCAAGACGAGGCAGCGCGGCTATCGTGGCTGGCCACGACGGGCGTTCCTTGCGCAGCTGTGCTCGAC
GTTGTCACTGAAGCGGGAAGGGACTGGCTGCTATTGGGCGAAGTGCCGGGGCAGGATCTCCTGTCATCTC
ACCTTGCTCCTGCCGAGAAAGTATCCATCATGGCTGATGCAATGCGGCGGCTGCATACGCTTGATCCGGC
TACCTGCCCATTCGACCACCAAGCGAAACATCGCATCGAGCGAGCACGTACTCGGATGGAAGCCGGTCTT
GTCGATCAGGATGATCTGGACGAAGAGCATCAGGGGCTCGCGCCAGCCGAACTGTTCGCCAGGCTCAAGG
CGAGCATGCCCGACGGCGAGGATCTCGTCGTGACCCATGGCGATGCCTGCTTGCCGAATATCATGGTGGA
AAATGGCCGCTTTTCTGGATTCATCGACTGTGGCCGGCTGGGTGTGGCGGACCGCTATCAGGACATAGCG
TTGGCTACCCGTGATATTGCTGAAGAGCTTGGCGGCGAATGGGCTGACCGCTTCCTCGTGCTTTACGGTA
TCGCCGCTCCCGATTCGCAGCGCATCGCCTTCTATCGCCTTCTTGACGAGTTCTTCTGAGCGGGACTCTG
GGGTTCGAAATGACCGACCAAGCGACGCCCAACCTGCCATCACGAGATTTCGATTCCACCGCCGCCTTCT
ATGAAAGGTTGGGCTTCGGAATCGTTTTCCGGGACGCCGGCTGGATGATCCTCCAGCGCGGGGATCTCAT
GCTGGAGTTCTTCGCCCACCCTAGGGGGAGGCTAACTGAAACACGGAAGGAGACAATACCGGAAGGAACC
CGCGCTATGACGGCAATAAAAAGACAGAATAAAACGCACGGTGTTGGGTCGTTTGTTCATAAACGCGGGG
TTCGGTCCCAGGGCTGGCACTCTGTCGATACCCCACCGAGACCCCATTGGGGCCAATACGCCCGCGTTTC
TTCCTTTTCCCCACCCCACCCCCCAAGTTCGGGTGAAGGCCCAGGGCTCGCAGCCAACGTCGGGGCGGCA
GGCCCTGCCATAGCCTCAGGTTACTCATATATACTTTAGATTGATTTAAAACTTCATTTTTAATTTAAAA
GGATCTAGGTGAAGATCCTTTTTGATAATCTCATGACCAAAATCCCTTAACGTGAGTTTTCGTTCCACTG
AGCGTCAGACCCCGTAGAAAAGATCAAAGGATCTTCTTGAGATCCTTTTTTTCTGCGCGTAATCTGCTGC
TTGCAAACAAAAAAACCACCGCTACCAGCGGTGGTTTGTTTGCCGGATCAAGAGCTACCAACTCTTTTTC
CGAAGGTAACTGGCTTCAGCAGAGCGCAGATACCAAATACTGTTCTTCTAGTGTAGCCGTAGTTAGGCCA
CCACTTCAAGAACTCTGTAGCACCGCCTACATACCTCGCTCTGCTAATCCTGTTACCAGTGGCTGCTGCC
AGTGGCGATAAGTCGTGTCTTACCGGGTTGGACTCAAGACGATAGTTACCGGATAAGGCGCAGCGGTCGG
GCTGAACGGGGGGTTCGTGCACACAGCCCAGCTTGGAGCGAACGACCTACACCGAACTGAGATACCTACA
GCGTGAGCTATGAGAAAGCGCCACGCTTCCCGAAGGGAGAAAGGCGGACAGGTATCCGGTAAGCGGCAGG
GTCGGAACAGGAGAGCGCACGAGGGAGCTTCCAGGGGGAAACGCCTGGTATCTTTATAGTCCTGTCGGGT
TTCGCCACCTCTGACTTGAGCGTCGATTTTTGTGATGCTCGTCAGGGGGGCGGAGCCTATGGAAAAACGC
CAGCAACGCGGCCTTTTTACGGTTCCTGGCCTTTTGCTGGCCTTTTGCTCACATGTTCTTTCCTGCGTTA
TCCCCTGATTCTGTGGATAACCGTATTACCGCCATGCATTAGTTATTAATAGTAATCAATTACGGGGTCA
TTAGTTCATAGCCCATATATGGAGTTCCGCGTTACATAACTTACGGTAAATGGCCCGCCTGGCTGACCGC
CCAACGACCCCCGCCCATTGACGTCAATAATGACGTATGTTCCCATAGTAACGCCAATAGGGACTTTCCA
TTGACGTCAATGGGTGGAGTATTTACGGTAAACTGCCCACTTGGCAGTACATCAAGTGTATCATATGCCA
AGTACGCCCCCTATTGACGTCAATGACGGTAAATGGCCCGCCTGGCATTATG
