>Addgene plasmid #55419 | mCerulean3-Fibrillarin-7 | depositor partial sequence | sequence record 85825 | insert sequence
GAATCCGCTAGCGCTACCGGTCGCCACCATGGTGAGCAAGGGCGAGGAGCTGTTCACCGGGGTGGTGCCC
ATCCTGGTCGAGCTGGACGGCGACGTAAACGGCCACAAGTTCAGCGTGTCCGGCGAGGGCGAGGGCGATG
CCACCTACGGCAAGCTGACCCTGAAGTTCATCTGCACCACCGGCAAGCTGCCCGTGCCCTGGCCCACCCT
CGTGACCACCCTGAGCTGGGGCGTGCAGTGCTTCGCCCGCTACCCCGACCACATGAAGCAGCACGACTTC
TTCAAGTCCGCCATGCCCGAAGGCTACGTCCAGGAGCGCACCATCTTCTTCAAGGACGACGGCAACTACA
AGACCCGCGCCGAGGTGAAGTTCGAGGGCGACACCCTGGTGAACCGCATCGAGCTGAAGGGCATCGACTT
CAAGGAGGACGGCAACATCCTGGGGCACAAGCTGGAGTACAACGCCATCCACGGCAACGTCTATATCACC
GCCGACAAGCAGAAGAACGGCATCAAGGCCAACTTCGGCCTCAACTGCAACATCGAGGACGGCAGCGTGC
AGCTCGCCGACCACTACCAGCAGAACACCCCCATCGGCGACGGCCCCGTGCTGCTGCCCGACAACCACTA
CCTGAGCACCCAGTCCAAGCTGAGCAAAGACCCCAACGAGAAGCGCGATCACATGGTCCTGCTGGAGTTC
GTGACCGCCGCCGGGATCACTCTCGGCATGGACGAGCTGTACAAGTCCGGACTCAGATCTCGAGCCATGA
AGCCAGGATTCAGTCCCCGTGGGGGTGGCTTTGGCGGCCGAGGGGGCTTTGGTGACCGTGGTGGTCGTGG
AGGCCGAGGGGGCTTTGGCGGGGGCCGAGGCCAAGGCGGAGGCTTTAGAGGTCGTGGACGAGGAGGAGGT
GGAGGCGGCGGCGGCGGTGGAGGAGGAGGAAGAGGTGGTGGAGGCTTCCATTTTGGTGGCAACCGGGGTC
GTGGTCGGGGAGGAAAAAGAGGAAACCAGTCGGGGAAGAATGTGATGGTGGAGCCGCATCGGCATGAGGG
TGTCTTCATTTGTCGGGGAAAGGAAGATGCACTGGTCACCAAGAACCTGGTCCCTGGGGAATCAGTTTAT
GGAGAGAAGAGAGTCTCGATTTCGGAAGGAGATGACAAAATTGAGTACCGAGCCTGGAACCCCTTCCGCT
CCAAGCTTGCAGCAGCAATCCTGGGTGGTGTGGACCAGATCCACATCAAACCGGGGGCTAAGGTTCTCTA
CCTCGGGGCTGCCTCGGGCACCACGGTCTCCCATGTCTCTGACATCGTTGGTCCGGATGGTCTAGTCTAT
GCAGTCGAGTTCTCCCACCGCTCTGGCCGTGACCTCATTAACTTGGCCAAGAAGAGGACCAACATCATTC
CTGTGATCGAGGATGCTCGACACCCACACAAATACCGCATGCTCATCGCAATGGTGGATGTGATCTTTGC
TGATGTGGCCCAGCCAGACCAGACCCGGATTGTGGCCCTGAATGCCCACACCTTCCTGCGTAATGGAGGA
CACTTTGTGATTTCCATTAAGGCCAACTGCATTGACTCCACAGCCTCAGCCGAGGCCGTGTTTGCCTCCG
AAGTGAAAAAGATGCAACAGGAGAACATGAAGCCGCAGGAGCAGTTGACCCTTGAGCCATATGAAAGAGA
CCATGCCGTGGTCGTGGGAGTGTACAGGCCACCCCCCAAGGTGAAGAACTGAGGATCCACCGGATCTAGA
TAACTGATCATAATCAGCCATACCACATTT
