>Addgene plasmid #55419 | mCerulean3-Fibrillarin-7 | addgene partial sequence | sequence record 99197 | EGFP-C 5'-CATGGTCCTGCTGGAGTTCGTG-3'
GACGAGCTGTACAAGTCCGGACTCAGATCTCGAGCCATGAAGCCAGGATTCAGTCCCCGTGGGGGTGGCT
TTGGCGGCCGAGGGGGCTTTGGTGACCGTGGTGGTCGTGGAGGCCGAGGGGGCTTTGGCGGGGGCCGAGG
CCAAGGCGGAGGCTTTAGAGGTCGTGGACGAGGAGGAGGTGGAGGCGGCGGCGGCGGTGGAGGAGGAGGA
AGAGGTGGTGGAGGCTTCCATTTTGGTGGCAACCGGGGTCGTGGTCGGGGAGGAAAAAGAGGAAACCAGT
CGGGGAAGAATGTGATGGTGGAGCCGCATCGGCATGAGGGTGTCTTCATTTGTCGGGGAAAGGAAGATGC
ACTGGTCACCAAGAACCTGGTCCCTGGGGAATCAGTTTATGGAGAGAAGAGAGTCTCGATTTCGGAAGGA
GATGACAAAATTGAGTACCGAGCCTGGAACCCCTTCCGCTCCAAGCTTGCAGCAGCAATCCTGGGTGGTG
TGGACCAGATCCACATCAAACCGGGGGCTAAGGTTCTCTACCTCGGGGCTGCCTCGGGCACCACGGTCTC
CCATGTCTCTGACATCGTTGGTCCGGATGGTCTAGTCTATGCAGTCGAGTTCTCCCACCGCTCTGGCCGT
GACCTCATTAACTTGGCCAAGAAGAGGACCAACATCATTCCTGTGATCGAGGATGCTCGACACCCACACA
AATACCGCATGCTCATCGCAATGGTGGATGTGATCTTTGCTGATGTGGCCCAGCCAGACCAGACCCGGAT
TGTGGCCCTGAATGCCCACACCTTCCTGCGTAATGGAGGACACTTTGTGATTTCCATTAAGGCCAACTGC
ATTGACTCCACAGCCTCAGCCGAGGCCGTGTTTGCCTCCGAAGTGAA
